>Addgene plasmid #205359 | pICH41295(pro5U)-pAT1G18700 | addgene full sequence | sequence record 404855 | Addgene NGS Result
TATCTTGGACAAGAAGAAGATCGCTTGGCCTCGCGCGCAGATCAGTTGGAAGAATTTGTCCATTACGTAA
AAGGCGAGATCACCAAGGTAGTCGGCAAATAACTGTCAGACCAAGTTTACTCATATATACTTTAGATTGA
TTTAAAACTTCATTTTTAATTTAAAAGGATCTAGGTGAAGATCCTTTTTGATAATCTCATGACCAAAATC
CCTTAACGTGAGTTTTCGTTCCACTGAGCGTCAGACCCCGTAGAAAAGATCAAAGGATCTTCTTGAGATC
CTTTTTTTCTGCGCGTAATCTGCTGCTTGCAAACAAAAAAACCACCGCTACCAGCGGTGGTTTGTTTGCC
GGATCAAGAGCTACCAACTCTTTTTCCGAAGGTAACTGGCTTCAGCAGAGCGCAGATACCAAATACTGTT
CTTCTAGTGTAGCCGTAGTTAGGCCACCACTTCAAGAACTCTGTAGCACCGCCTACATACCTCGCTCTGC
TAATCCTGTTACCAGTGGCTGCTGCCAGTGGCGATAAGTCGTGTCTTACCGGGTTGGACTCAAGACGATA
GTTACCGGATAAGGCGCAGCGGTCGGGCTGAACGGGGGGTTCGTGCACACAGCCCAGCTTGGAGCGAACG
ACCTACACCGAACTGAGATACCTACAGCGTGAGCTATGAGAAAGCGCCACGCTTCCCGAAGGGAGAAAGG
CGGACAGGTATCCGGTAAGCGGCAGGGTCGGAACAGGAGAGCGCACGAGGGAGCTTCCAGGGGGAAACGC
CTGGTATCTTTATAGTCCTGTCGGGTTTCGCCACCTCTGACTTGAGCGTCGATTTTTGTGATGCTCGTCA
GGGGGGCGGAGCCTATGGAAAAACGCCAGCAACGCGGCCTTTTTACGGTTCCTGGCCTTTTGCTGGCCTT
TTGCTCACATGTTCTTTCCTGCGTTATCCCCTGATTCTGTGGATAACCGTATTACCGCCTTTGAGTGAGC
TGATACCGCTCGCCGCAGCCGAACGACCGAGCGCAGCGAGTCAGTGAGCGAGGAAGCGGAAGAGCGCCCA
ATACGCAAACCGCCTCTCCCCGCGCGTTGGCCGATTCATTAATCACTCTGTGGTCTCAGGAGTTTTATTT
TGTTTATTTCACAATATGTGTTCCATTCAGGTATTAAATAAACTTTTGCACAAAACAAAATGGTAGTAAT
AATGTATTTACCATGGAAATAGATAGTTGATCATTTGTATTTTATTTAAAAATTATAAAGGTTTTGGCAA
TTTTATCTGTAAATTCGTAATACTATCTAATATTGTTTGGTAGTCGTCACATATTAATCTTTTTTTTTGT
TTTTGTTAAAAATAACATATTAATCTTAAACCATAATTATATTTAATTTTAGAAAAAGAGAGATTTAGTA
TGCTGTGATCTGATAAGATACGATTTTAACCATAATAAAAGAGTATAATTACTTACTTAATGCTAAGAGT
CGATCCCTTTTTTTATTTATTAAGAAAAACGCGGAAAAATAACCGAAGGAGATTTACACTTATCACATCG
AGACTCTTTGATCGGAGTTTCCCAAAATCCCCGAATGTGAGACCACGAAGTGGCTCTTCAGTGGACGAAA
GGGCCTCGTGATACGCCTATTTTTATAGGTTAATGTCATGATAATAATGGTTTCTTAGACGTCAGGTGGC
ACTTTTCGGGGAAATGTGCGCGGAACCCCTATTTGTTTATTTTTCTAAATACATTCAAATATGTATCCGC
TCATGAGACAATAACCCTGATAAATGCTTCAATAATATTGAAAAAGGAAGAGTATGCGCTCACGCAACTG
GTCCAGAACCTTGACCGAACGCAGCGGTGGTAACGGCGCAGTGGCGGTTTTCATGGCTTGTTATGACTGT
TTTTTTTTGGGGTACAGTCTATGCCTCGGGCATCCAAGCAGCAAGCGCGTTACGCCGTGGGTCGATGTTT
GATGTTATGGAGCAGCAACGATGTTACGCAGCAGGGCAGTCGCCCTAAAACAAAGTTAAACATCATGAGG
GAAGCGGTGATCGCCGAAGTATCGACTCAACTATCAGAGGTAGTTGGCGTCATCGAGCGCCATCTCGAAC
CGACGTTGCTGGCCGTACATTTGTACGGCTCCGCAGTGGATGGCGGCCTGAAGCCACACAGCGATATTGA
TTTGCTGGTTACGGTGACCGTAAGGCTTGATGAAACAACGCGGCGAGCTTTGATCAACGACCTTTTGGAA
ACTTCGGCTTCCCCTGGAGAGAGCGAGATTCTCCGCGCTGTAGAAGTCACCATTGTTGTGCACGACGACA
TCATTCCGTGGCGTTATCCAGCTAAGCGCGAACTGCAATTTGGAGAATGGCAGCGCAATGACATTCTTGC
AGGTATCTTCGAGCCAGCCACGATCGACATTGATCTGGCTATCTTGCTGACAAAAGCAAGAGAACATAGC
GTTGCCTTGGTAGGTCCAGCGGCGGAGGAACTCTTTGATCCGGTTCCTGAACAGGATCTATTTGAGGCGC
TAAATGAAACCTTAACGCTATGGAACTCGCCGCCCGACTGGGCTGGCGATGAGCGAAATGTAGTGCTTAC
GTTGTCCCGCATTTGGTACAGCGCAGTAACCGGCAAAATCGCGCCGAAGGATGTCGCTGCCGACTGGGCA
ATGGAGCGCCTGCCGGCCCAGTATCAGCCCGTCATACTTGAAGCTAGACAGGCT
Features (pLannotate 1.2.2; 6 found; start..end, strand, type, name):
    273..861     +  rep_origin     ori: high-copy-number ColE1/pMB1/pBR322/pUC origin of replication
   1044..1093    +  CDS            lacI (fragment): lac repressor; lacI; The lac repressor binds to the lac operator to inhibit transcription in E. coli. This inhibition can be relieved by adding lactose or isopropyl-β-D-thiogalactopyranoside (IPTG).
   1699..1803    +  promoter       AmpR promoter: bla
   1794..1874    -  CDS            int (fragment): INT2_ECOLX - Protein inferred from homology: Swiss-Prot protein existence level 3. Putative integrase believed to be involved in the insertion of antibiotic resistance genes into plasmids and transposons. From Escherichia coli.
   1962..2018    +  CDS            GmR (fragment): gentamycin acetyltransferase; aacC1; confers resistance to gentamycin
   2025..99      +  CDS            aadA (across the origin): S3AD_ECOLX - Experimental evidence at protein level: Swiss-Prot protein existence level 1. Mediates bacterial resistance to the antibiotics streptomycin and spectinomycin. From Escherichia coli.
