[The description below was written by a language model from this plasmid's Addgene catalogue record and pLannotate feature annotations shown in this document.]
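Description:
pICH41295(pro5U)-pAT1G18700 is a Level 0 part plasmid for the MoClo (Modular Cloning, Golden Gate-based) system, built in the pICH41295 acceptor backbone, which is the position designated for combined promoter plus 5′UTR modules. It is a small bacterial cloning vector of about 2.7 kb, not an expression construct in its own right. It replicates in E. coli from a high-copy ColE1/pUC-type origin and is selected with spectinomycin through an aadA gene (streptomycin/spectinomycin resistance), which in the annotated sequence spans the numbering origin and lies downstream of a bla-type (AmpR) promoter. The short integrase, gentamicin acetyltransferase and lacI fragments picked up by automated annotation are partial matches. They most likely reflect remnants of the resistance cassette's origin and the backbone's cloning region rather than functional genes.

The payload is a 461 bp Arabidopsis thaliana fragment named for locus AT1G18700, supplied as a promoter and 5′ untranslated region. The automated feature table does not annotate this insert, so its exact coordinates and flanking sites are not given, and the record lists the 5′ cloning site as unknown. In the MoClo scheme, Level 0 parts are released by a type IIS restriction enzyme with standardised overhangs and assembled in a defined order with coding sequence, tag and terminator parts into Level 1 transcription units. This plasmid therefore serves as a reusable regulatory part for driving genes of interest in plant synthetic biology constructs. It was deposited as part of work on identifying and engineering constitutive and repressible plant promoters.
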