Addgene plasmid #205359: pICH41295(pro5U)-pAT1G18700
Purpose: MoClo lvl0 Promoter + 5'UTR part
Depositing lab: Jennifer Nemhauser. Depositing organization: University of Washington. Publication: Building a pipeline to identify and engineer constitutive and repressible promoters. Yang EJY, Nemhauser JL. Quant Plant Biol. 2023 Oct 19;4:e12. doi: 10.1017/qpb.2023.10. eCollection 2023. PubMed 37901686.
Backbone
  Vector backbone: pICH41295
  Backbone manufacturer: Sylvestre Marillonnet Lab
  Vector type: Synthetic Biology
Growth in bacteria
  Bacterial resistance: Spectinomycin, 50 μg/mL
  Growth temperature: 37°C
  Growth strain: DH5alpha
  Copy number: High Copy
Gene/Insert
  Gene/Insert name: pAT1G18700
  Species: A. thaliana (mustard weed)
  Insert size (bp): 461
  Cloning method: Restriction Enzyme; 5′ cloning site unknown (unknown if destroyed)
Terms and licenses: Academic/Nonprofit Terms; Industry Terms: Not Available to Industry
How to cite: pICH41295(pro5U)-pAT1G18700 was a gift from Jennifer Nemhauser (Addgene plasmid # 205359 ; http://n2t.net/addgene:205359 ; RRID:Addgene_205359)
